>Addgene plasmid #57355 | mEos2-Caveolin-C-10 | addgene full sequence | sequence record 183114 | Addgene NGS Result
CGTTACATAACTTACGGTAAATGGCCCGCCTGGCTGACCGCCCAACGACCCCCGCCCATTGACGTCAATA
ATGACGTATGTTCCCATAGTAACGCCAATAGGGACTTTCCATTGACGTCAATGGGTGGAGTATTTACGGT
AAACTGCCCACTTGGCAGTACATCAAGTGTATCATATGCCAAGTACGCCCCCTATTGACGTCAATGACGG
TAAATGGCCCGCCTGGCATTATGCCCAGTACATGACCTTATGGGACTTTCCTACTTGGCAGTACATCTAC
GTATTAGTCATCGCTATTACCATGGTGATGCGGTTTTGGCAGTACATCAATGGGCGTGGATAGCGGTTTG
ACTCACGGGGATTTCCAAGTCTCCACCCCATTGACGTCAATGGGAGTTTGTTTTGGCACCAAAATCAACG
GGACTTTCCAAAATGTCGTAACAACTCCGCCCCATTGACGCAAATGGGCGGTAGGCGTGTACGGTGGGAG
GTCTATATAAGCAGAGCTGGTTTAGTGAACCGTCAGATCCGCTAGCGCTACCGGTCGCCACCATGAGTGC
GATTAAGCCAGACATGAAGATCAAACTCCGTATGGAAGGCAACGTAAACGGGCACCACTTTGTGATCGAC
GGAGATGGTACAGGCAAGCCTTTTGAGGGAAAACAGAGTATGGATCTTGAAGTCAAAGAGGGCGGACCTC
TGCCTTTTGCCTTTGATATCCTGACCACTGCATTCCATTACGGCAACAGGGTATTCGCCAAATATCCAGA
CAACATACAAGACTATTTTAAGCAGTCGTTTCCTAAGGGGTATTCGTGGGAACGAAGCTTGACTTTCGAA
GACGGGGGCATTTGCATTGCCAGAAACGACATAACAATGGAAGGGGACACTTTCTATAATAAAGTTCGAT
TTTATGGTACCAACTTTCCCGCCAATGGTCCAGTTATGCAGAAGAAGACGCTGAAATGGGAGCCCTCCAC
TGAGAAAATGTATGTGCGTGATGGAGTGCTGACGGGTGATATTCATATGGCTTTGTTGCTTGAAGGAAAT
GCCCATTACCGATGTGACTTCAGAACTACTTACAAAGCTAAGGAGAAGGGTGTCAAGTTACCAGGCTACC
ACTTTGTGGACCACTGCATTGAGATTTTAAGCCATGACAAAGATTACAACAAGGTTAAGCTGTATGAGCA
TGCTGTTGCTCATTCTGGATTGCCTGACAATGCCAGACGATCCGGACTCAGATCTGGCAGCAGTGGAGGT
TCTGGGGGCAAATACGTAGACTCGGAGGGACATCTCTACACCGTTCCCATCCGGGAACAGGGCAACATCT
ACAAGCCCAACAACAAGGCCATGGCAGACGAGCTGAGCGAGAAGCAAGTGTACGACGCGCACACCAAGGA
GATCGACCTGGTCAACCGCGACCCTAAACACCTCAACGATGACGTGGTCAAGATTGACTTTGAAGATGTG
ATTGCAGAACCAGAAGGGACACACAGTTTTGACGGCATTTGGAAGGCCAGCTTCACCACCTTCACTGTGA
CGAAATACTGGTTTTACCGCTTGCTGTCTGCCCTCTTTGGCATCCCGATGGCACTCATCTGGGGCATTTA
CTTCGCCATTCTCTCTTTCCTGCACATCTGGGCAGTTGTACCATGCATTAAGAGCTTCCTGATTGAGATT
CAGTGCATCAGCCGTGTCTATTCCATCTACGTCCACACCGTCTGTGACCCACTCTTTGAAGCTGTTGGGA
AAATATTCAGCAATGTCCGCATCAACTTGCAGAAAGAAATATAAGAATTCTGCAGTCGACGGTACCGCGG
GCCCGGGATCCACCGGATCTAGATAACTGATCATAATCAGCCATACCACATTTGTAGAGGTTTTACTTGC
TTTAAAAAACCTCCCACACCTCCCCCTGAACCTGAAACATAAAATGAATGCAATTGTTGTTGTTAACTTG
TTTATTGCAGCTTATAATGGTTACAAATAAAGCAATAGCATCACAAATTTCACAAATAAAGCATTTTTTT
CACTGCATTCTAGTTGTGGTTTGTCCAAACTCATCAATGTATCTTAACGCGTAAATTGTAAGCGTTAATA
TTTTGTTAAAATTCGCGTTAAATTTTTGTTAAATCAGCTCATTTTTTAACCAATAGGCCGAAATCGGCAA
AATCCCTTATAAATCAAAAGAATAGACCGAGATAGGGT
[37 nt withheld, positions 2209-2245]
AAAGAACGTGGACTCCAACGTCAAAGG
[49 nt withheld, positions 2273-2321]
T
[91 nt withheld, positions 2323-2413]
G
[124 nt withheld, positions 2415-2538]
CAGGTGGCACTTTTCGGGGAAATGTGCGCGGAACCCCTATTTGTTTATTTTTCTAAATACATTCAAATAT
GTATCCGCTCATGAGACAATAACCCTGATAAATGCTTCAATAATATTGAAAAAGGAAGAGTCCTGAGGCG
GAAAGAACCAGCTGTGGAATGTGTGTCAGTTAGGGTGTGGAAAGTCCCCAGGCTCCCCAGCAGGCAGAAG
TATGCAAAGCATGCATCTCAATTAGTCAGCAACCAGGTGTGGAAAGTCCCCAGGCTCCCCAGCAGGCAGA
AGTATGCAAAGCATGCATCTCAATTAGTCAGCAACCATAGTCCCGCCCCTAACTCCGCCCATCCCGCCCC
TAACTCCGCCCAGTTCCGCCCATTCTCCGCCCCATGGCTGACTAATTTTTTTTATTTATGCAGAGGCCGA
GGCCGCCTCGGCCTCTGAGCTATTCCAGAAGTAGTGAGGAGGCTTTTTTGGAGGCCTAGGCTTTTGCAAA
GATCGATCAAGAGACAGGATGAGGATCGTTTCGCATGATTGAACAAGATGGATTGCACGCAGGTTCTCCG
GCCGCTTGGGTGGAGAGGCTATTCGGCTATGACTGGGCACAACAGACAATCGGCTGCTCTGATGCCGCCG
TGTTCCGGCTGTCAGCGCAGGGGCGCCCGGTTCTTTTTGTCAAGACCGACCTGTCCGGTGCCCTGAATGA
ACTGCAAGACGAGGCAGCGCGGCTATCGTGGCTGGCCACGACGGGCGTTCCTTGCGCAGCTGTGCTCGAC
GTTGTCACTGAAGCGGGAAGGGACTGGCTGCTATTGGGCGAAGTGCCGGGGCAGGATCTCCTGTCATCTC
ACCTTGCTCCTGCCGAGAAAGTATCCATCATGGCTGATGCAATGCGGCGGCTGCATACGCTTGATCCGGC
TACCTGCCCATTCGACCACCAAGCGAAACATCGCATCGAGCGAGCACGTACTCGGATGGAAGCCGGTCTT
GTCGATCAGGATGATCTGGACGAAGAGCATCAGGGGCTCGCGCCAGCCGAACTGTTCGCCAGGCTCAAGG
CGAGCATGCCCGACGGCGAGGATCTCGTCGTGACCCATGGCGATGCCTGCTTGCCGAATATCATGGTGGA
AAATGGCCGCTTTTCTGGATTCATCGACTGTGGCCGGCTGGGTGTGGCGGACCGCTATCAGGACATAGCG
TTGGCTACCCGTGATATTGCTGAAGAGCTTGGCGGCGAATGGGCTGACCGCTTCCTCGTGCTTTACGGTA
TCGCCGCTCCCGATTCGCAGCGCATCGCCTTCTATCGCCTTCTTGACGAGTTCTTCTGAGCGGGACTCTG
GGGTTCGAAATGACCGACCAAGCGACGCCCAACCTGCCATCACGAGATTTCGATTCCACCGCCGCCTTCT
ATGAAAGGTTGGGCTTCGGAATCGTTTTCCGGGACGCCGGCTGGATGATCCTCCAGCGCGGGGATCTCAT
GCTGGAGTTCTTCGCCCACCCTAGGGGGAGGCTAACTGAAACACGGAAGGAGACAATACCGGAAGGAACC
CGCGCTATGACGGCAATAAAAAGACAGAATAAAACGCACGGTGTTGGGTCGTTTGTTCATAAACGCGGGG
TTCGGTCCCAGGGCTGGCACTCTGTCGATACCCCACCGAGACCCCATTGGGGCCAATACGCCCGCGTTTC
TTCCTTTTCCCCACCCCACCCCCCAAGTTCGGGTGAAGGCCCAGGGCTCGCAGCCAACGTCGGGGCGGCA
GGCCCTGCCATAGCCTCAGGTTACTCATATATACTTTAGATTGATTTAAAACTTCATTTTTAATTTAAAA
GGATCTAGGTGAAGATCCTTTTTGATAATCTCATGACCAAAATCCCTTAACGTGAGTTTTCGTTCCACTG
AGCGTCAGACCCCGTAGAAAAGATCAAAGGATCTTCTTGAGATCCTTTTTTTCTGCGCGTAATCTGCTGC
TTGCAAACAAAAAAACCACCGCTACCAGCGGTGGTTTGTTTGCCGGATCAAGAGCTACCAACTCTTTTTC
CGAAGGTAACTGGCTTCAGCAGAGCGCAGATACCAAATACTGTTCTTCTAGTGTAGCCGTAGTTAGGCCA
CCACTTCAAGAACTCTGTAGCACCGCCTACATACCTCGCTCTGCTAATCCTGTTACCAGTGGCTGCTGCC
AGTGGCGATAAGTCGTGTCTTACCGGGTTGGACTCAAGACGATAGTTACCGGATAAGGCGCAGCGGTCGG
GCTGAACGGGGGGTTCGTGCACACAGCCCAGCTTGGAGCGAACGACCTACACCGAACTGAGATACCTACA
GCGTGAGCTATGAGAAAGCGCCACGCTTCCCGAAGGGAGAAAGGCGGACAGGTATCCGGTAAGCGGCAGG
GTCGGAACAGGAGAGCGCACGAGGGAGCTTCCAGGGGGAAACGCCTGGTATCTTTATAGTCCTGTCGGGT
TTCGCCACCTCTGACTTGAGCGTCGATTTTTGTGATGCTCGTCAGGGGGGCGGAGCCTATGGAAAAACGC
CAGCAACGCGGCCTTTTTACGGTTCCTGGCCTTTTGCTGGCCTTTTGCTCACATGTTCTTTCCTGCGTTA
TCCCCTGATTCTGTGGATAACCGTATTACCGCCATGCATTAGTTATTAATAGTAATCAATTACGGGGTCA
TTAGTTCATAGCCCATATATGGAGTTCCG
Features (pLannotate 1.2.2; 16 found; start..end, strand, type, name):
      1..304     +  enhancer       CMV enhancer: human cytomegalovirus immediate early enhancer
    305..508     +  promoter       CMV promoter: human cytomegalovirus (CMV) immediate early promoter
    553..1230    +  CDS            mEos2: mEos2 is a photoconvertible green/yellow fluorescent protein published in 2009, derived from Lobophyllia hemprichii. It has moderate acid sensitivity.
   1261..1791    +  CDS            CAV1: CAV1_CHLAE - Experimental evidence at protein level: Swiss-Prot protein existence level 1. May act as a scaffolding protein within caveolar membranes. Forms a stable heterooligomeric complex with CAV2 that targets to lipid rafts and drives caveolae formation. Mediates the recruitment of CAVIN proteins (CAVIN1/2/3/4) to the caveolae (By similarity). Interacts directly with G-protein alpha subunits and can functionally regulate their activity (By similarity). Involved in the costimulatory signal essential for T-cell receptor (TCR)-mediated T-cell activation. Its binding to DPP4 induces T-cell pr
   1795..1831    +  misc_feature   MCS (fragment): multiple cloning site
   1848..1932    +  CDS            large T antigen (fragment): large T antigen from SV40 (simian virus 40)
   1955..2076    +  polyA_signal   SV40 poly(A) signal: SV40 polyadenylation signal
   2110..2538    -  rep_origin     f1 ori (sequence partly withheld): f1 bacteriophage origin of replication; arrow indicates direction of (+) strand synthesis
   2565..2669    +  promoter       AmpR promoter: bla
   2671..3028    +  promoter       SV40 promoter: SV40 enhancer and early promoter
   3063..3857    +  CDS            NeoR/KanR: aminoglycoside phosphotransferase from Tn5; aph(3')-II (or nptII); confers resistance to neomycin, kanamycin, and G418 (Geneticin®)
   3878..4030    +  CDS            ble (fragment): BLE_KLEPN - Experimental evidence at protein level: Swiss-Prot protein existence level 1. Binding protein with a strong affinity to the bleomycin family of antibiotics. Binds to CL990; an antimitotic-antibiotic compound. From Klebsiella pneumoniae.
   4089..4136    +  polyA_signal   HSV TK poly(A) signal: herpes simplex virus thymidine kinase polyadenylation signal (Cole and Stacy, 1985)
   4227..4243    -  polyA_signal   bGH poly(A) signal (fragment): bovine growth hormone polyadenylation signal
   4465..5053    +  rep_origin     ori: high-copy-number ColE1/pMB1/pBR322/pUC origin of replication
   5168..5227    +  enhancer       CMV enhancer (fragment): human cytomegalovirus immediate early enhancer
