[The description below was written by a language model from this plasmid's Addgene catalogue record and pLannotate feature annotations shown in this document.]
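Description:
mEos2-Caveolin-C-10 is a mammalian expression plasmid built on the mEos2-C1 backbone, a C1-style fluorescent protein fusion vector. It encodes human caveolin-1 (CAV1) fused at its N terminus to the photoconvertible fluorescent protein mEos2. Transcription is driven by the human cytomegalovirus immediate early enhancer and promoter and terminated by an SV40 polyadenylation signal. In the annotated 5,227-nt sequence, the mEos2 coding region sits directly downstream of the promoter. It is followed after a short gap (about 30 nt, consistent with the "10" in the name denoting a ten-residue linker, although the record does not state this) by the CAV1 open reading frame and a remnant of the multiple cloning site. The annotation tool matched the CAV1 sequence to a green monkey orthologue entry, but the catalogue record lists the insert as human.

The plasmid replicates in E. coli from a high-copy ColE1/pUC-type origin and also carries an f1 origin. A single NeoR/KanR (Tn5 aminoglycoside phosphotransferase) cassette is placed behind tandem bacterial (bla) and SV40 early promoters and ends in an HSV TK poly(A) signal. It therefore provides kanamycin selection in bacteria and G418 selection in transfected mammalian cells. The small large T antigen, ble and bGH poly(A) fragments in the table are most likely incidental backbone matches rather than functional elements.

The construct is intended as a membrane localization marker that labels caveolin-containing structures in cells. mEos2 fluoresces green (excitation/emission about 505/516 nm). After photoconversion it shifts to a red state (about 569/581 nm), a property suited to tracking selected protein populations and to photoactivation-based super-resolution imaging.
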