Addgene plasmid #57355: mEos2-Caveolin-C-10
Purpose: Localization: Membrane, Excitation: 505 / 569, Emission: 516 / 581
Depositing lab: Michael Davidson. Depositing organization: Florida State University, Tallahassee. Publication: A bright and photostable photoconvertible fluorescent protein. McKinney SA, Murphy CS, Hazelwood KL, Davidson MW, Looger LL. Nat Methods. 2009 Feb . 6(2):131-3. 10.1038/nmeth.1296 PubMed 19169260.
Backbone
  Vector backbone: mEos2-C1
  Backbone size w/o insert (bp): 4750
  Vector type: Mammalian Expression
  Selectable markers: Neomycin (select with G418)
Growth in bacteria
  Bacterial resistance: Kanamycin, 50 μg/mL
  Growth temperature: 37°C
  Growth strain: DH5alpha
  Copy number: High Copy
Gene/Insert
  Gene/Insert name: Caveolin (alt name: NM_001753)
  Species: H. sapiens (human)
  Entrez Gene: CAV1 (a.k.a. BSCL3, CGL3, LCCNS, MSTP085, PPH3, VIP21)
  Promoter: CMV
  Tag / fusion protein: mEos2 (N terminal on backbone)
  Cloning method: Unknown
  Sequencing primers: 5′ CMV-F; 3′ SV40pA-R
Terms and licenses: Academic/Nonprofit Terms; Industry Terms
Depositor comments: . Excitation = 505 / 569; Emission = 516 / 581
How to cite: mEos2-Caveolin-C-10 was a gift from Michael Davidson (Addgene plasmid # 57355 ; http://n2t.net/addgene:57355 ; RRID:Addgene_57355)
