>Addgene plasmid #57355 | mEos2-Caveolin-C-10 | depositor partial sequence | sequence record 88491 | insert sequence
ATCCGCTAGCGCTACCGGTCGCCACCATGAGTGCGATTAAGCCAGACATGAAGATCAAACTCCGTATGGA
AGGCAACGTAAACGGGCACCACTTTGTGATCGACGGAGATGGTACAGGCAAGCCTTTTGAGGGAAAACAG
AGTATGGATCTTGAAGTCAAAGAGGGCGGACCTCTGCCTTTTGCCTTTGATATCCTGACCACTGCATTCC
ATTACGGCAACAGGGTATTCGCCAAATATCCAGACAACATACAAGACTATTTTAAGCAGTCGTTTCCTAA
GGGGTATTCGTGGGAACGAAGCTTGACTTTCGAAGACGGGGGCATTTGCATTGCCAGAAACGACATAACA
ATGGAAGGGGACACTTTCTATAATAAAGTTCGATTTTATGGTACCAACTTTCCCGCCAATGGTCCAGTTA
TGCAGAAGAAGACGCTGAAATGGGAGCCCTCCACTGAGAAAATGTATGTGCGTGATGGAGTGCTGACGGG
TGATATTCATATGGCTTTGTTGCTTGAAGGAAATGCCCATTACCGATGTGACTTCAGAACTACTTACAAA
GCTAAGGAGAAGGGTGTCAAGTTACCAGGCTACCACTTTGTGGACCACTGCATTGAGATTTTAAGCCATG
ACAAAGATTACAACAAGGTTAAGCTGTATGAGCATGCTGTTGCTCATTCTGGATTGCCTGACAATGCCAG
ACGATCCGGACTCAGATCTGGCAGCAGTGGAGGTTCTGGGGGCAAATACGTAGACTCGGAGGGACATCTC
TACACCGTTCCCATCCGGGAACAGGGCAACATCTACAAGCCCAACAACAAGGCCATGGCAGACGAGCTGA
GCGAGAAGCAAGTGTACGACGCGCACACCAAGGAGATCGACCTGGTCAACCGCGACCCTAAACACCTCAA
CGATGACGTGGTCAAGATTGACTTTGAAGATGTGATTGCAGAACCAGAAGGGACACACAGTTTTGACGGC
ATTTGGAAGGCCAGCTTCACCACCTTCACTGTGACGAAATACTGGTTTTACCGCTTGCTGTCTGCCCTCT
TTGGCATCCCGATGGCACTCATCTGGGGCATTTACTTCGCCATTCTCTCTTTCCTGCACATCTGGGCAGT
TGTACCATGCATTAAGAGCTTCCTGATTGAGATTCAGTGCATCAGCCGTGTCTATTCCATCTACGTCCAC
ACCGTCTGTGACCCACTCTTTGAAGCTGTTGGGAAAATATTCAGCAATGTCCGCATCAACTTGCAGAAAG
AAATATAAGAATTCTGCAGTCGACGGTACCGCGGGCCCGGGATCCACCGGATCTAGATAACTGATCATAA
TCAGCCATACCACA
